>Addgene plasmid #199643 | pLX317-VRK1 | addgene full sequence | sequence record 394150 | Addgene NGS Result
AGATGGATAAAGTTTTAAACAGAGAGGAATCTTTGCAGCTAATGGACCTTCTAGGTCTTGAAAGGAGTGG
GAATTGGCTCCGGTGCCCGTCAGTGGGCAGAGCGCACATCGCCCACAGTCCCCGAGAAGTTGGGGGGAGG
GGTCGGCAATTGAACCGGTGCCTAGAGAAGGTGGCGCGGGGTAAACTGGGAAAGTGATGTCGTGTACTGG
CTCCGCCTTTTTCCCGAGGGTGGGGGAGAACCGTATATAAGTGCAGTAGTCGCCGTGAACGTTCTTTTTC
GCAACGGGTTTGCCGCCAGAACACAGGTAAGTGCCGTGTGTGGTTCCCGCGGGCCTGGCCTCTTTACGGG
TTATGGCCCTTGCGTGCCTTGAATTACTTCCACCTGGCTGCAGTACGTGATTCTTGATCCCGAGCTTCGG
GTTGGAAGTGGGTGGGAGAGTTCGAGGCCTTGCGCTTAAGGAGCCCCTTCGCCTCGTGCTTGAGTTGAGG
CCTGGCCTGGGCGCTGGGGCCGCCGCGTGCGAATCTGGTGGCACCTTCGCGCCTGTCTCGCTGCTTTCGA
TAAGTCTCTAGCCATTTAAAATTTTTGATGACCTGCTGCGACGCTTTTTTTCTGGCAAGATAGTCTTGTA
AATGCGGGCCAAGATCTGCACACTGGTATTTCGGTTTTTGGGGCCGCGGGCGGCGACGGGGCCCGTGCGT
CCCAGCGCACATGTTCGGCGAGGCGGGGCCTGCGAGCGCGGCCACCGAGAATCGGACGGGGGTAGTCTCA
AGCTGGCCGGCCTGCTCTGGTGCCTGGCCTCGCGCCGCCGTGTATCGCCCCGCCCTGGGCGGCAAGGCTG
GCCCGGTCGGCACCAGTTGCGTGAGCGGAAAGATGGCCGCTTCCCGGCCCTGCTGCAGGGAGCTCAAAAT
GGAGGACGCGGCGCTCGGGAGAGCGGGCGGGTGAGTCACCCACACAAAGGAAAAGGGCCTTTCCGTCCTC
AGCCGTCGCTTCATGTGACTCCACGGAGTACCGGGCGCCGTCCAGGCACCTCGATTAGTTCTCGAGCTTT
TGGAGTACGTCGTCTTTAGGTTGGGGGGAGGGGTTTTATGCGATGGAGTTTCCCCACACTGAGTGGGTGG
AGACTGAAGTTAGGCCAGCTTGGCACTTGATGTAATTCTCCTTGGAATTTGCCCTTTTTGAGTTTGGATC
TTGGTTCATTCTCAAGCCTCAGACAGTGGTTCAAAGTTTTTTTCTTCCATTTCAGGTGTCGTGAGGCTAG
CATCGATTGATCAACAAGTTTGTACAAAAAAGCAGGCTTAATGCCTCGTGTAAAAGCAGCTCAAGCTGGA
AGACAGAGCTCTGCAAAGAGACATCTTGCAGAACAATTTGCAGTTGGAGAGATAATAACTGACATGGCAA
AAAAGGAATGGAAAGTGGGTCTTCCAATAGGACAGGGAGGCTTTGGCTGTATATATCTTGCTGATATGAA
TTCTTCAGAGTCAGTTGGCAGTGATGCACCTTGTGTTGTAAAAGTGGAACCCAGTGACAATGGACCTCTT
TTTACTGAATTAAAGTTCTACCAACGAGCTGCAAAACCAGAGCAAATTCAGAAATGGATTCGTACCCGTA
AGCTGAAGTACCTGGGAGTACCCAAATACTGGGGCTCTGGTCTACATGACAAAAATGGAAAAAGTTACAG
GTTTATGATAATGGATCGCTTTGGGAGTGACCTTCAGAAAATATACGAGGCTAACGCAAAGAGATTTTCT
CGGAAAACTGTCTTGCAGCTAAGCTTAAGAATTCTGGATATTCTGGAATATATTCACGAGCATGAGTATG
TGCATGGAGATATCAAGGCCTCAAATCTTCTTCTGAACTACAAGAATCCTGACCAGGTGTACTTGGTTGA
CTACGGACTGGCATACCGGTACTGCCCAGAAGGAGTTCATAAAGAATACAAAGAAGACCCCAAAAGATGT
CACGATGGCACTATTGAATTCACGAGCATCGATGCACACAATGGCGTGGCCCCATCAAGACGTGGTGATT
TGGAAATACTTGGTTATTGCATGATCCAATGGCTTACTGGCCATCTTCCTTGGGAGGATAATTTGAAAGA
TCCTAAATATGTTAGAGATTCCAAAATTAGATACAGAGAAAATATTGCAAGTTTGATGGACAAATGTTTT
CCTGAGAAAAACAAACCAGGTGAAATTGCCAAATACATGGAAACAGTGAAATTACTAGACTACACTGAAA
AACCTCTTTATGAAAATTTACGTGACATTCTTTTGCAAGGACTAAAAGCTATAGGTTCTAAAGACGACGG
TAAGTTGGACCTCAGTGTTGTGGAGAATGGAGGTTTGAAAGCAAAAACAATAACAAAGAAGCGAAAGAAA
GAAATTGAAGAAAGCAAGGAACCTGGTGTTGAAGATACGGAATGGTCAAACACACAGACAGAGGAGGCCA
TACAGACCCGTTCAAGAACCAGAAAGAGAGTCCAGAAGTAAGACCCAGCTTTCTTGTACAAAGTGGTTGA
TATCGGTAAGCCTATCCCTAACCCTCTCCTCGGTCTCGATTCTACGTAGTAATGAACTAGTACCGGTTAA
GTCGACAATCAACGCGTTAAGTCGACAATCAACCTCTGGATTACAAAATTTGTGAAAGATTGACTGGTAT
TCTTAACTATGTTGCTCCTTTTACGCTATGTGGATACGCTGCTTTAATGCCTTTGTATCATGCTATTGCT
TCCCGTATGGCTTTCATTTTCTCCTCCTTGTATAAATCCTGGTTGCTGTCTCTTTATGAGGAGTTGTGGC
CCGTTGTCAGGCAACGTGGCGTGGTGTGCACTGTGTTTGCTGACGCAACCCCCACTGGTTGGGGCATTGC
CACCACCTGTCAGCTCCTTTCCGGGACTTTCGCTTTCCCCCTCCCTATTGCCACGGCGGAACTCATCGCC
GCCTGCCTTGCCCGCTGCTGGACAGGGGCTCGGCTGTTGGGCACTGACAATTCCGTGGTGTTGTCGGGGA
AATCATCGTCCTTTCCTTGGCTGCTCGCCTGTGTTGCCACCTGGATTCTGCGCGGGACGTCCTTCTGCTA
CGTCCCTTCGGCCCTCAATCCAGCGGACCTTCCTTCCCGCGGCCTGCTGCCGGCTCTGCGGCCTCTTCCG
CGTCTTCGCCTTCGCCCTCAGACGAGTCGGATCTCCCTTTGGGCCGCCTCCCCGCGTCGACTTTAAGACC
AATGACTTACAAGGCAGCTGTAGATCTTAGCCACTTTTTAAAAGAAAAGGGGGGACTGGAAGGGCTAATT
CACTCCCAACGAAGACAAGATCTGCTTTTTGCTTGTACTGGGTCTCTCTGGTTAGACCAGATCTGAGCCT
GGGAGCTCTCTGGCTAACTAGGGAACCCACTGCTTAAGCCTCAATAAAGCTTGCCTTGAGTGCTTCAAGT
AGTGTGTGCCCGTCTGTTGTGTGACTCTGGTAACTAGAGATCCCTCAGACCCTTTTAGTCAGTGTGGAAA
ATCTCTAGCAGTACGTATAGTAGTTCATGTCATCTTATTATTCAGTATTTATAACTTGCAAAGAAATGAA
TATCAGAGAGTGAGAGGAACTTGTTTATTGCAGCTTATAATGGTTACAAATAAAGCAATAGCATCACAAA
TTTCACAAATAAAGCATTTTTTTCACTGCATTCTAGTTGTGGTTTGTCCAAACTCATCAATGTATCTTAT
CATGTCTGGCTCTAGCTATCCCGCCCCTAACTCCGCCCATCCCGCCCCTAACTCCGCCCAGTTCCGCCCA
TTCTCCGCCCCATGGCTGACTAATTTTTTTTATTTATGCAGAGGCCGAGGCCGCCTCGGCCTCTGAGCTA
TTCCAGAAGTAGTGAGGAGGCTTTTTTGGAGGCCTAGGGACGTACCCAATTCGCCCTATAGTGAGTCGTA
TTACGCGCGCTCACTGGCCGTCGTTTTACAACGTCGTGACTGGGAAAACCCTGGCGTTACCCAACTTAAT
CGCCTTGCAGCACATCCCCCTTTCGCCAGCTGGCGTAATAGCGAAGAGGCCCGCACCGATCGCCCTTCCC
AACAGTTGCGCAGCCTGAATGGCGAATGGG
[124 nt withheld, positions 4091-4214]
C
[91 nt withheld, positions 4216-4306]
A
[49 nt withheld, positions 4308-4356]
CCTTTGACGTTGGAGTCCACGTTCTTT
[37 nt withheld, positions 4384-4420]
ACCCTATCTCGGTCTATTCTTTTGATTTATAAGGGATTTTGCCGATTTCGGCCTATTGGTTAAAAAATGA
GCTGATTTAACAAAAATTTAACGCGAATTTTAACAAAATATTAACGCTTACAATTTAGGTGGCACTTTTC
GGGGAAATGTGCGCGGAACCCCTATTTGTTTATTTTTCTAAATACATTCAAATATGTATCCGCTCATGAG
ACAATAACCCTGATAAATGCTTCAATAATATTGAAAAAGGAAGAGTATGAGTATTCAACATTTCCGTGTC
GCCCTTATTCCCTTTTTTGCGGCATTTTGCCTTCCTGTTTTTGCTCACCCAGAAACGCTGGTGAAAGTAA
AAGATGCTGAAGATCAGTTGGGTGCACGAGTGGGTTACATCGAACTGGATCTCAACAGCGGTAAGATCCT
TGAGAGTTTTCGCCCCGAAGAACGTTTTCCAATGATGAGCACTTTTAAAGTTCTGCTATGTGGCGCGGTA
TTATCCCGTATTGACGCCGGGCAAGAGCAACTCGGTCGCCGCATACACTATTCTCAGAATGACTTGGTTG
AGTACTCACCAGTCACAGAAAAGCATCTTACGGATGGCATGACAGTAAGAGAATTATGCAGTGCTGCCAT
AACCATGAGTGATAACACTGCGGCCAACTTACTTCTGACAACGATCGGAGGACCGAAGGAGCTAACCGCT
TTTTTGCACAACATGGGGGATCATGTAACTCGCCTTGATCGTTGGGAACCGGAGCTGAATGAAGCCATAC
CAAACGACGAGCGTGACACCACGATGCCTGTAGCAATGGCAACAACGTTGCGCAAACTATTAACTGGCGA
ACTACTTACTCTAGCTTCCCGGCAACAATTAATAGACTGGATGGAGGCGGATAAAGTTGCAGGACCACTT
CTGCGCTCGGCCCTTCCGGCTGGCTGGTTTATTGCTGATAAATCTGGAGCCGGTGAGCGTGGGTCTCGCG
GTATCATTGCAGCACTGGGGCCAGATGGTAAGCCCTCCCGTATCGTAGTTATCTACACGACGGGGAGTCA
GGCAACTATGGATGAACGAAATAGACAGATCGCTGAGATAGGTGCCTCACTGATTAAGCATTGGTAACTG
TCAGACCAAGTTTACTCATATATACTTTAGATTGATTTAAAACTTCATTTTTAATTTAAAAGGATCTAGG
TGAAGATCCTTTTTGATAATCTCATGACCAAAATCCCTTAACGTGAGTTTTCGTTCCACTGAGCGTCAGA
CCCCGTAGAAAAGATCAAAGGATCTTCTTGAGATCCTTTTTTTCTGCGCGTAATCTGCTGCTTGCAAACA
AAAAAACCACCGCTACCAGCGGTGGTTTGTTTGCCGGATCAAGAGCTACCAACTCTTTTTCCGAAGGTAA
CTGGCTTCAGCAGAGCGCAGATACCAAATACTGTTCTTCTAGTGTAGCCGTAGTTAGGCCACCACTTCAA
GAACTCTGTAGCACCGCCTACATACCTCGCTCTGCTAATCCTGTTACCAGTGGCTGCTGCCAGTGGCGAT
AAGTCGTGTCTTACCGGGTTGGACTCAAGACGATAGTTACCGGATAAGGCGCAGCGGTCGGGCTGAACGG
GGGGTTCGTGCACACAGCCCAGCTTGGAGCGAACGACCTACACCGAACTGAGATACCTACAGCGTGAGCT
ATGAGAAAGCGCCACGCTTCCCGAAGGGAGAAAGGCGGACAGGTATCCGGTAAGCGGCAGGGTCGGAACA
GGAGAGCGCACGAGGGAGCTTCCAGGGGGAAACGCCTGGTATCTTTATAGTCCTGTCGGGTTTCGCCACC
TCTGACTTGAGCGTCGATTTTTGTGATGCTCGTCAGGGGGGCGGAGCCTATGGAAAAACGCCAGCAACGC
GGCCTTTTTACGGTTCCTGGCCTTTTGCTGGCCTTTTGCTCACATGTTCTTTCCTGCGTTATCCCCTGAT
TCTGTGGATAACCGTATTACCGCCTTTGAGTGAGCTGATACCGCTCGCCGCAGCCGAACGACCGAGCGCA
GCGAGTCAGTGAGCGAGGAAGCGGAAGAGCGCCCAATACGCAAACCGCCTCTCCCCGCGCGTTGGCCGAT
TCATTAATGCAGCTGGCACGACAGGTTTCCCGACTGGAAAGCGGGCAGTGAGCGCAACGCAATTAATGTG
AGTTAGCTCACTCATTAGGCACCCCAGGCTTTACACTTTATGCTTCCGGCTCGTATGTTGTGTGGAATTG
TGAGCGGATAACAATTTCACACAGGAAACAGCTATGACCATGATTACGCCAAGCGCGCAATTAACCCTCA
CTAAAGGGAACAAAAGCTGGAGCTGCAAGCTTAATGTAGTCTTATGCAATACTCTTGTAGTCTTGCAACA
TGGTAACGATGAGTTAGCAACATGCCTTACAAGGAGAGAAAAAGCACCGTGCATGCCGATTGGTGGAAGT
AAGGTGGTACGATCGTGCCTTATTAGGAAGGCAACAGACGGGTCTGACATGGATTGGACGAACCACTGAA
TTGCCGCATTGCAGAGATATTGTATTTAAGTGCCTAGCTCGATACATAAACGGGTCTCTCTGGTTAGACC
AGATCTGAGCCTGGGAGCTCTCTGGCTAACTAGGGAACCCACTGCTTAAGCCTCAATAAAGCTTGCCTTG
AGTGCTTCAAGTAGTGTGTGCCCGTCTGTTGTGTGACTCTGGTAACTAGAGATCCCTCAGACCCTTTTAG
TCAGTGTGGAAAATCTCTAGCAGTGGCGCCCGAACAGGGACTTGAAAGCGAAAGGGAAACCAGAGGAGCT
CTCTCGACGCAGGACTCGGCTTGCTGAAGCGCGCACGGCAAGAGGCGAGGGGCGGCGACTGGTGAGTACG
CCAAAAATTTTGACTAGCGGAGGCTAGAAGGAGAGAGATGGGTGCGAGAGCGTCAGTATTAAGCGGGGGA
GAATTAGATCGCGATGGGAAAAAATTCGGTTAAGGCCAGGGGGAAAGAAAAAATATAAATTAAAACATAT
AGTATGGGCAAGCAGGGAGCTAGAACGATTCGCAGTTAATCCTGGCCTGTTAGAAACATCAGAAGGCTGT
AGACAAATACTGGGACAGCTACAACCATCCCTTCAGACAGGATCAGAAGAACTTAGATCATTATATAATA
CAGTAGCAACCCTCTATTGTGTGCATCAAAGGATAGAGATAAAAGACACCAAGGAAGCTTTAGACAAGAT
AGAGGAAGAGCAAAACAAAAGTAAGACCACCGCACAGCAAGCGGCCGCTGATCTTCAGACCTGGAGGAGG
AGATATGAGGGACAATTGGAGAAGTGAATTATATAAATATAAAGTAGTAAAAATTGAACCATTAGGAGTA
GCACCCACCAAGGCAAAGAGAAGAGTGGTGCAGAGAGAAAAAAGAGCAGTGGGAATAGGAGCTTTGTTCC
TTGGGTTCTTGGGAGCAGCAGGAAGCACTATGGGCGCAGCGTCAATGACGCTGACGGTACAGGCCAGACA
ATTATTGTCTGGTATAGTGCAGCAGCAGAACAATTTGCTGAGGGCTATTGAGGCGCAACAGCATCTGTTG
CAACTCACAGTCTGGGGCATCAAGCAGCTCCAGGCAAGAATCCTGGCTGTGGAAAGATACCTAAAGGATC
AACAGCTCCTGGGGATTTGGGGTTGCTCTGGAAAACTCATTTGCACCACTGCTGTGCCTTGGAATGCTAG
TTGGAGTAATAAATCTCTGGAACAGATTTGGAATCACACGACCTGGATGGAGTGGGACAGAGAAATTAAC
AATTACACAAGCTTAATACACTCCTTAATTGAAGAATCGCAAAACCAGCAAGAAAAGAATGAACAAGAAT
TATTGGAATTAGATAAATGGGCAAGTTTGTGGAATTGGTTTAACATAACAAATTGGCTGTGGTATATAAA
ATTATTCATAATGATAGTAGGAGGCTTGGTAGGTTTAAGAATAGTTTTTGCTGTACTTTCTATAGTGAAT
AGAGTTAGGCAGGGATATTCACCATTATCGTTTCAGACCCACCTCCCAACCCCGAGGGGACCCATGCATT
GCATCTCAATTAGTCAGCAACCAGGTGTGGAAAGTCCCCAGGCTCCCCAGCAGGCAGAAGTATGCAAAGC
ATGCGTCTCAATTAGTCAGCAACCATAGTCCCGCCCCTAACTCCGCCCATCCCGCCCCTAACTCCGCCCA
GTTCCGCCCATTCTCCGCCCCATGGCTGACTAATTTTTTTTATTTATGCAGAGGCCGAGGCCGCCTCGGC
CTCTGAGCTATTCCAGAAGTAGTGAGGAGGCTTTTTTGGAGGCCTAGGCTTTTGCAAAAAGCTTTCTAGA
GGTACCACCGGAGCTTACCATGACCGAGTACAAGCCCACGGTGCGCCTCGCCACCCGCGACGACGTCCCC
AGGGCCGTACGCACCCTCGCCGCCGCGTTCGCCGACTACCCCGCCACGCGCCACACCGTCGATCCGGACC
GCCACATCGAGCGGGTCACCGAGCTGCAAGAACTCTTCCTCACGCGCGTCGGGCTCGACATCGGCAAGGT
GTGGGTCGCGGACGACGGCGCCGCCGTGGCGGTCTGGACCACGCCGGAGAGCGTCGAAGCGGGGGCGGTG
TTCGCCGAGATCGGCCCGCGCATGGCCGAGTTGAGCGGTTCCCGGCTGGCCGCGCAGCAACAGATGGAAG
GCCTCCTGGCGCCGCACCGGCCCAAGGAGCCCGCGTGGTTCCTGGCCACCGTCGGCGTCTCGCCCGACCA
CCAGGGCAAGGGTCTGGGCAGCGCCGTCGTGCTCCCCGGAGTGGAGGCGGCCGAGCGCGCCGGGGTGCCC
GCCTTCCTGGAGACCTCCGCGCCCCGCAACCTCCCCTTCTACGAGCGGCTCGGCTTCACCGTCACCGCCG
ACGTCGAGGTGCCCGAAGGACCGCGCACCTGGTGCATGACCCGCAAGCCCGGTGCCAGTTAACGAATTCT
AGATCTTGAGACAAATGGCAGTATTCATCCACAATTTTAAAAGAAAAGGGGGGATTGGGGGGTACAGTGC
AGGGGAAAGAATAGTAGACATAATAGCAACAGACATACAAACTAAAGAATTACAAAAACAAATTACAAAA
ATTCAAAATTTTCGGGTTTATTACAGGGACAGCAGAGATCCACTTTGGCGCCGGCTCGAGGCCTGCAGGT
GCAA
Features (pLannotate 1.2.2; 33 found; start..end, strand, type, name):
      3..69      +  CDS            small t antigen (fragment): SV40 (simian virus 40) small t antigen
     76..1254    +  promoter       EF-1α promoter: strong constitutive promoter for human elongation factor EF-1α
   1274..1298    +  protein_bind   attB1: mutant version of attB; recombination site for the Gateway® BP reaction BP Clonase™
   1301..2488    +  CDS            VRK1: VRK1_HUMAN - Experimental evidence at protein level: Swiss-Prot protein existence level 1. Serine/threonine kinase involved in Golgi disassembly during the cell cycle: following phosphorylation by PLK3 during mitosis, required to induce Golgi fragmentation. Acts by mediating phosphorylation of downstream target protein. Phosphorylates 'Thr-18' of p53/TP53 and may thereby prevent the interaction between p53/TP53 and MDM2. Phosphorylates casein and histone H3. Phosphorylates BANF1: disrupts its ability to bind DNA, reduces its binding to LEM domain- containing proteins and causes its relocalizat
   2493..2517    -  protein_bind   attB2: mutant version of attB; recombination site for the Gateway® BP reaction BP Clonase™
   2525..2566    +  CDS            V5 tag: epitope tag from simian virus 5
   2617..3205    +  misc_feature   WPRE: woodchuck hepatitis virus posttranscriptional regulatory element
   3256..3275    +  misc_feature   cPPT/CTS (fragment): central polypurine tract and central termination sequence of HIV-1
   3277..3510    +  LTR            3' LTR (ΔU3): self-inactivating 3' long terminal repeat (LTR) from HIV-1
   3588..3709    +  polyA_signal   SV40 poly(A) signal: SV40 polyadenylation signal
   3749..3884    +  rep_origin     SV40 ori: SV40 origin of replication
   3905..3923    -  promoter       T7 promoter: promoter for bacteriophage T7 RNA polymerase
   3931..4086    +  CDS            lacZα (fragment): LacZα fragment of β-galactosidase; lacZ fragment
   4091..4519    +  rep_origin     f1 ori (sequence partly withheld): f1 bacteriophage origin of replication; arrow indicates direction of (+) strand synthesis
   4572..4676    +  promoter       AmpR promoter: bla
   4677..5537    +  CDS            AmpR: β-lactamase; bla; confers resistance to ampicillin, carbenicillin, and related antibiotics
   5708..6296    +  rep_origin     ori: high-copy-number ColE1/pMB1/pBR322/pUC origin of replication
   6479..6571    +  CDS            lacI (fragment): lac repressor; lacI; The lac repressor binds to the lac operator to inhibit transcription in E. coli. This inhibition can be relieved by adding lactose or isopropyl-β-D-thiogalactopyranoside (IPTG).
   6584..6605    +  protein_bind   CAP binding site: CAP binding activates transcription in the presence of cAMP. E. coli catabolite activator protein
   6620..6650    +  promoter       lac promoter: promoter for the E. coli lac operon
   6658..6674    +  protein_bind   lac operator: The lac repressor binds to the lac operator to inhibit transcription in E. coli. This inhibition can be relieved by adding lactose or isopropyl-β-D-thiogalactopyranoside (IPTG). lac repressor encoded by lacI
   6719..6737    +  promoter       T3 promoter: promoter for bacteriophage T3 RNA polymerase
   6765..6991    +  promoter       RSV promoter: Rous sarcoma virus enhancer/promoter
   6992..7172    +  LTR            5' LTR (truncated): truncated 5' long terminal repeat (LTR) from HIV-1
   7219..7344    +  misc_feature   HIV-1 Ψ: packaging signal of human immunodeficiency virus type 1
   7328..7691    +  CDS            HIV-1 gag (fragment): gag protein from human immunodeficiency virus 1; gag
   7837..8070    +  misc_feature   RRE: The Rev response element (RRE) of HIV-1 allows for Rev-dependent mRNA export from the nucleus to the cytoplasm.
   8447..8473    +  CDS            Rev (fragment): human immunodeficiency virus 1 (HIV-1) Rev protein; rev; enhances nuclear export of unspliced and incompletely spliced viral mRNAs
   8480..8503    +  promoter       SV40 promoter (fragment): SV40 early promoter
   8504..8575    +  promoter       SV40 promoter (fragment): SV40 enhancer and early promoter
   8599..8734    +  rep_origin     SV40 ori: SV40 origin of replication
   8780..9376    +  CDS            PuroR (fragment): puromycin N-acetyltransferase; pac from Streptomyces; confers resistance to puromycin
   9425..9542    +  misc_feature   cPPT/CTS: central polypurine tract and central termination sequence of HIV-1
