[The description below was written by a language model from this plasmid's Addgene catalogue record and pLannotate feature annotations shown in this document.]
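Description:
pLX317-VRK1 is a third-generation-style, self-inactivating HIV-1 lentiviral expression plasmid carrying the human VRK1 open reading frame, which encodes a serine/threonine kinase, in the pLX317 backbone. It is maintained in E. coli through a high-copy ColE1/pUC-type origin and an ampicillin resistance gene (β-lactamase). An f1 origin and remnants of lac/T7/T3 cloning-vector sequence are also present. The record lists a recombination-tolerant bacterial strain and a reduced growth temperature, which is common practice for plasmids carrying repeated LTR sequences.

The viral genome is transcribed from an RSV promoter fused to a truncated 5' LTR. It is followed by the Ψ packaging signal, a partial gag sequence, the Rev response element for Rev-dependent nuclear export, and a central polypurine tract. It ends in a ΔU3 3' LTR, which inactivates LTR promoter activity after integration, and an SV40 polyadenylation signal lies downstream of that LTR. Within this unit, an SV40 early promoter drives puromycin N-acetyltransferase for selection of transduced mammalian cells. A separate EF-1α promoter drives VRK1 constitutively. The ORF was introduced by Gateway recombination and is flanked by attB1 and attB2 sites. A V5 epitope tag lies just downstream of attB2, but the record does not state whether the insert retains a stop codon or reads through into the tag. A WPRE after the cassette enhances transcript stability and expression.

The stated purpose is simply VRK1 expression. The associated publication concerns VRK1 as a synthetic lethal target in VRK2 promoter-methylated nervous system cancers, which suggests use for stable overexpression or rescue experiments in transduced cells.
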