Addgene plasmid #199643: pLX317-VRK1
Purpose: Expresses VRK1
Depositing lab: William Hahn. Depositing organization: Dana-Farber Cancer Institute. Publication: VRK1 as a synthetic lethal target in VRK2 promoter-methylated cancers of the nervous system. So J, Mabe NW, Englinger B, Chow KH, Moyer SM, Yerrum S, Trissal MC, Marques JG, Kwon JJ, Shim B, Pal S, Panditharatna E, Quinn T, Schaefer DA, Jeong D, Mayhew DL, Hwang J, Beroukhim R, Ligon KL, Stegmaier K, Filbin MG, Hahn WC. JCI Insight. 2022 Oct 10;7(19):e158755. doi: 10.1172/jci.insight.158755. PubMed 36040810.
Backbone
  Vector backbone: pLX317
  Vector type: Lentiviral
  Selectable markers: Puromycin
Growth in bacteria
  Bacterial resistance: Ampicillin, 100 μg/mL
  Growth temperature: 30°C
  Growth strain: NEB Stable
  Copy number: High Copy
Gene/Insert
  Gene/Insert name: VRK1
  Species: H. sapiens (human)
  Entrez Gene: VRK1 (a.k.a. PCH1, PCH1A)
  Cloning method: Gateway Cloning
Terms and licenses: Academic/Nonprofit Terms; Industry Terms: Not Available to Industry
How to cite: pLX317-VRK1 was a gift from William Hahn (Addgene plasmid # 199643 ; http://n2t.net/addgene:199643 ; RRID:Addgene_199643)
